>Addgene plasmid #22875 | pEGFP-C1-hAtg13 | addgene partial sequence | sequence record 28848 | 22875 with EGFP-C
ACGAGCTGTACAAGTCCGGACTCAGATCTCGAGCTCAAGCTTCGAATTCTGCAGTCGACGGTACCGCGGG
CCCGGGATCCATGGAAACTGATCTCAATTCCCAGGACAGAAAGGACCTGGACAAGTTTATTAAATTTTTT
GCCCTCAAGACTGTCCAAGTGATTGTCCAGGCTCGGCTTGGTGAAAAGATTTGCACTCGTTCATCATCTT
CTCCAACGGGTTCAGATTGGTTCAACTTAGCAATCAAAGACATCCCAGAGGTTACACATGAAGCAAAGAA
GGCACTGGCAGGACAGCTGCCTGCAGTCGGGAGGTCCATGTGTGTGGAGATTTCACTTAAGACTTCTGAG
GGAGATTCCATGGAGCTGGAAATATGGTGTCTTGAAATGAATGAAAAGTGTGATAAAGAAATCAAAGTTT
CCTACACGGTGTACAACAGACTGTCATTGCTGCTGAAGTCCCTTCTTGCTATAACTAGGGTGACACCAGC
CTATAGGCTCTCCAGGAAACAAGGGCATGAATATGTCATATTATACAGGATATATTTTGGAGAAGTTCAG
CTGAGTGGCTTAGGAGAAGGCTTCCAGACAGTTCGTGTTGGGACAGTGGGCACCCCTGTGGGCACCATCA
CTCTTTCTTGTGCTTACAGAATTAACTTGGCATTCATGTCTACCAGGCAATTTGAGAGGACCCCACCTAT
CATGGGGATTATTATTGATCACTTTGTGGACCGTCCCTATCCCAGCTCTC
