[The description below was written by a language model from this plasmid's Addgene catalogue record.]
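Description:
pEGFP-C1-hAtg13 is a mammalian expression plasmid built on the Clontech pEGFP-C1 backbone (about 4.7 kb without insert) that carries the human ATG13 coding sequence (also known as KIAA0652), an insert of roughly 1.56 kb. The cDNA was placed into the multiple cloning site as a BamHI fragment, with both BamHI sites retained, so it lies downstream of the backbone's EGFP open reading frame. The product is therefore Atg13 with EGFP fused to its N terminus. The record does not list the promoter or other regulatory elements, and no feature table is provided. The pEGFP-C1 series generally drives the fusion from the CMV immediate-early promoter with an SV40 polyadenylation signal, but this is a property of the standard backbone rather than something stated in the record.

The plasmid is maintained at high copy in E. coli under kanamycin selection. In mammalian cells the neomycin resistance marker allows G418 selection of stable transfectants. In this backbone family, a single resistance cassette typically provides both functions.

Atg13 is a component of the ULK1–Atg13–FIP200 complex that acts early in autophagy induction, and the associated publication concerns the nutrient-dependent association of mTORC1 with this complex. A fluorescently tagged Atg13 of this kind suits transient or stable expression in cultured mammalian cells. It allows the protein's subcellular localisation to be followed by fluorescence microscopy, for example under fed versus starved conditions. The EGFP moiety can also serve as a handle for detecting or isolating the protein and its binding partners.
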