Addgene plasmid #22875: pEGFP-C1-hAtg13
Depositing lab: Noboru Mizushima. Publication: Nutrient-dependent mTORC1 association with the ULK1-Atg13-FIP200 complex required for autophagy. Hosokawa N, Hara T, Kaizuka T, Kishi C, Takamura A, Miura Y, Iemura S, Natsume T, Takehana K, Yamada N, Guan JL, Oshiro N, Mizushima N. Mol Biol Cell. 2009 Apr . 20(7):1981-91. 10.1091/mbc.e08-12-1248 PubMed 19211835.
Backbone
  Vector backbone: pEGFP-C1
  Backbone manufacturer: Clontech
  Backbone size w/o insert (bp): 4700
  Vector type: Mammalian Expression
  Selectable markers: Neomycin (select with G418)
Growth in bacteria
  Bacterial resistance: Kanamycin, 50 μg/mL
  Growth temperature: 37°C
  Growth strain: DH5alpha
  Copy number: High Copy
Gene/Insert
  Gene/Insert name: autophagy-related genes 13 (alt name: Atg13)
  Species: H. sapiens (human)
  Insert size (bp): 1560
  GenBank ID: AB014552
  Entrez Gene: ATG13 (a.k.a. KIAA0652, PARATARG8)
  Tag / fusion protein: EGFP (N terminal on backbone)
  Cloning method: Restriction Enzyme; 5′ cloning site BamHI (not destroyed); 3′ cloning site BamHI (not destroyed)
  Sequencing primers: 5′ EGFP-C
Terms and licenses: Academic/Nonprofit Terms; Industry Terms: Not Available to Industry
How to cite: pEGFP-C1-hAtg13 was a gift from Noboru Mizushima (Addgene plasmid # 22875 ; http://n2t.net/addgene:22875 ; RRID:Addgene_22875)
